>Addgene plasmid #171355 | pFTK083 | addgene full sequence | sequence record 351673 | Addgene NGS Result
GTGGCTCTTCAGTGGACGAAAGGGCCTCGTGATACGCCTATTTTTATAGGTTAATGTCATGATAATAATG
GTTTCTTAGACGTCAGGTGGCACTTTTCGGGGAAATGTGCGCGGAACCCCTATTTGTTTATTTTTCTAAA
TACATTCAAATATGTATCCGCTCATGAGACAATAACCCTGATAAATGCTTCAATAATATTGAAAAAGGAA
GAGTATGCGCTCACGCAACTGGTCCAGAACCTTGACCGAACGCAGCGGTGGTAACGGCGCAGTGGCGGTT
TTCATGGCTTGTTATGACTGTTTTTTTTTGGGGTACAGTCTATGCCTCGGGCATCCAAGCAGCAAGCGCG
TTACGCCGTGGGTCGATGTTTGATGTTATGGAGCAGCAACGATGTTACGCAGCAGGGCAGTCGCCCTAAA
ACAAAGTTAAACATCATGAGGGAAGCGGTGATCGCCGAAGTATCGACTCAACTATCAGAGGTAGTTGGCG
TCATCGAGCGCCATCTCGAACCGACGTTGCTGGCCGTACATTTGTACGGCTCCGCAGTGGATGGCGGCCT
GAAGCCACACAGCGATATTGATTTGCTGGTTACGGTGACCGTAAGGCTTGATGAAACAACGCGGCGAGCT
TTGATCAACGACCTTTTGGAAACTTCGGCTTCCCCTGGAGAGAGCGAGATTCTCCGCGCTGTAGAAGTCA
CCATTGTTGTGCACGACGACATCATTCCGTGGCGTTATCCAGCTAAGCGCGAACTGCAATTTGGAGAATG
GCAGCGCAATGACATTCTTGCAGGTATCTTCGAGCCAGCCACGATCGACATTGATCTGGCTATCTTGCTG
ACAAAAGCAAGAGAACATAGCGTTGCCTTGGTAGGTCCAGCGGCGGAGGAACTCTTTGATCCGGTTCCTG
AACAGGATCTATTTGAGGCGCTAAATGAAACCTTAACGCTATGGAACTCGCCGCCCGACTGGGCTGGCGA
TGAGCGAAATGTAGTGCTTACGTTGTCCCGCATTTGGTACAGCGCAGTAACCGGCAAAATCGCGCCGAAG
GATGTCGCTGCCGACTGGGCAATGGAGCGCCTGCCGGCCCAGTATCAGCCCGTCATACTTGAAGCTAGAC
AGGCTTATCTTGGACAAGAAGAAGATCGCTTGGCCTCGCGCGCAGATCAGTTGGAAGAATTTGTCCATTA
CGTAAAAGGCGAGATCACCAAGGTAGTCGGCAAATAACTGTCAGACCAAGTTTACTCATATATACTTTAG
ATTGATTTAAAACTTCATTTTTAATTTAAAAGGATCTAGGTGAAGATCCTTTTTGATAATCTCATGACCA
AAATCCCTTAACGTGAGTTTTCGTTCCACTGAGCGTCAGACCCCGTAGAAAAGATCAAAGGATCTTCTTG
AGATCCTTTTTTTCTGCGCGTAATCTGCTGCTTGCAAACAAAAAAACCACCGCTACCAGCGGTGGTTTGT
TTGCCGGATCAAGAGCTACCAACTCTTTTTCCGAAGGTAACTGGCTTCAGCAGAGCGCAGATACCAAATA
CTGTTCTTCTAGTGTAGCCGTAGTTAGGCCACCACTTCAAGAACTCTGTAGCACCGCCTACATACCTCGC
TCTGCTAATCCTGTTACCAGTGGCTGCTGCCAGTGGCGATAAGTCGTGTCTTACCGGGTTGGACTCAAGA
CGATAGTTACCGGATAAGGCGCAGCGGTCGGGCTGAACGGGGGGTTCGTGCACACAGCCCAGCTTGGAGC
GAACGACCTACACCGAACTGAGATACCTACAGCGTGAGCTATGAGAAAGCGCCACGCTTCCCGAAGGGAG
AAAGGCGGACAGGTATCCGGTAAGCGGCAGGGTCGGAACAGGAGAGCGCACGAGGGAGCTTCCAGGGGGA
AACGCCTGGTATCTTTATAGTCCTGTCGGGTTTCGCCACCTCTGACTTGAGCGTCGATTTTTGTGATGCT
CGTCAGGGGGGCGGAGCCTATGGAAAAACGCCAGCAACGCGGCCTTTTTACGGTTCCTGGCCTTTTGCTG
GCCTTTTGCTCACATGTTCTTTCCTGCGTTATCCCCTGATTCTGTGGATAACCGTATTACCGCCTTTGAG
TGAGCTGATACCGCTCGCCGCAGCCGAACGACCGAGCGCAGCGAGTCAGTGAGCGAGGAAGCGGAAGAGC
GCCCAATACGCAAACCGCCTCTCCCCGCGCGTTGGCCGATTCATTAATCACTCTGTGGTCTCAGCTTGCT
CAGTTATAGTTCTAGGGTACGAGCTTTTTGTGTATGTTGTATATCATTGCGATGTTATACTGTGGATGTG
GATATCACGTGTCCATCGCCGTTCGCTCTCCATGTTGTCACGGTATATTTTGGAAACTTTAAGGATCAGT
CCTTCAGGGCATACCGTGAAGTGAAAATATGTAGAGAGGATTAGCAAGGCCCCCTACTATTCTTCTCCTT
CGACATCCTTTCCTAAGGTGTTTATTTCTTGTTATTAATAAACTTGCTTTTTATATTTGTTGGTATTCTA
TTATGTATCCAGCTCTCGGCAATTTTATATAAAGTCCAATGAAAAGAAAATATCGTAGAACTCGTCAATT
GCATTAATGATGCCCTCACAAGAGGAACGTAATAGCTGCAGACATCGCTTGAGACCACGAA
Features (pLannotate 1.2.2; 6 found; start..end, strand, type, name):
    110..214     +  promoter       AmpR promoter: bla
    205..285     -  CDS            int (fragment): INT2_ECOLX - Protein inferred from homology: Swiss-Prot protein existence level 3. Putative integrase believed to be involved in the insertion of antibiotic resistance genes into plasmids and transposons. From Escherichia coli.
    373..429     +  CDS            GmR (fragment): gentamycin acetyltransferase; aacC1; confers resistance to gentamycin
    436..1224    +  CDS            aadA: S3AD_ECOLX - Experimental evidence at protein level: Swiss-Prot protein existence level 1. Mediates bacterial resistance to the antibiotics streptomycin and spectinomycin. From Escherichia coli.
   1398..1986    +  rep_origin     ori: high-copy-number ColE1/pMB1/pBR322/pUC origin of replication
   2169..2218    +  CDS            lacI (fragment): lac repressor; lacI; The lac repressor binds to the lac operator to inhibit transcription in E. coli. This inhibition can be relieved by adding lactose or isopropyl-β-D-thiogalactopyranoside (IPTG).
