[The description below was written by a language model from this plasmid's Addgene catalogue record and pLannotate feature annotations shown in this document.]
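Description:
pFTK083 is a level 0 (LVL0) part plasmid from the Fungal Modular Cloning ToolKit, a set of standardised parts for assembling genetic constructs for filamentous fungi. It is built on the pICH41276 backbone, and the sequenced plasmid is 2,651 nt. It is maintained in E. coli at high copy through a ColE1/pUC-type origin of replication and is selected with spectinomycin. Resistance comes from the aadA aminoglycoside adenylyltransferase gene, which lies downstream of an annotated AmpR (bla) promoter. The short integrase, gentamicin acetyltransferase and lacI fragments in the annotation appear to be remnants carried along with the resistance cassette and backbone rather than functional genes.

The stored part is described as "Tu6 hom.", an RNA polymerase III terminator from Penicillium rubens, the name suggesting a homologue of a U6 small nuclear RNA gene terminator. The automated feature table does not annotate this element, so its exact position and length are not given; it presumably sits in the unannotated region outside the marker and origin. The record also does not state the flanking cloning sites or overhangs. In modular cloning systems, level 0 plasmids hold a single sequence-verified part that is released by a type IIS restriction enzyme and joined with other parts into a transcription unit. A Pol III terminator of this kind would typically be combined with a Pol III promoter to end transcription of small non-coding RNAs, such as guide RNAs for CRISPR applications, although the record does not name a specific application. The plasmid has no fungal selection marker or replication element annotated, consistent with its role as a part donor rather than a vector for direct transformation.
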