Addgene plasmid #171355: pFTK083
Purpose: Part Plasmid Entry Vector (LVL0) from the Fungal Modular Cloning ToolKit.
Depositing lab: Arnold Driessen. Depositing organization: University of Groningen. Publication: Modular Synthetic Biology Toolkit for Filamentous Fungi. Mozsik L, Pohl C, Meyer V, Bovenberg RAL, Nygard Y, Driessen AJM. ACS Synth Biol. 2021 Nov 2. doi: 10.1021/acssynbio.1c00260. PubMed 34726388.
Backbone
  Vector backbone: pICH41276
  Vector type: Bacterial Expression, Yeast Expression, Synthetic Biology
Growth in bacteria
  Bacterial resistance: Spectinomycin, 50 μg/mL
  Growth temperature: 37°C
  Growth strain: DH5alpha
  Copy number: High Copy
Gene/Insert
  Gene/Insert name: Tu6 hom., P. rubens Pol-III terminator
  Species: Penicillium, Aspergillus, or other fungal sources
  Mutation: n/a
  Cloning method: Restriction Enzyme; 5′ cloning site Unknown (unknown if destroyed)
Terms and licenses: Academic/Nonprofit Terms; Industry Terms: Not Available to Industry
How to cite: pFTK083 was a gift from Arnold Driessen (Addgene plasmid # 171355 ; http://n2t.net/addgene:171355 ; RRID:Addgene_171355)
